>Addgene plasmid #90062 | LLhE_AW-pHG165 | addgene full sequence | sequence record 178393 | Addgene NGS Result
CGGATCCCCGGGAATTCCGACACCATCGAATGGTGCAAAACCTTTCGCGGTATGGCATGATAGCGCCCGG
AAGAGAGTCAATTCAGGGTGGTGAATGTGAAACCAGTAACGTTATACGATGTCGCAGAGTATGCCGGTGT
CTCTTATCAGACCGTTTCCCGCGTGGTGAACCAGGCCAGCCACGTTTCTGCGAAAACGCGGGAAAAAGTG
GAAGCGGCGATGGCGGAGCTCAATTACGTACCCAACCGCGTGGCACAAGCGCTGGCGGGCAAACGATCGG
ACACCGTAGCCCTGGTGGTGTCGGAAAACAACCAGAAGCTCTTCGCCGAACCCTTCTATGCCGGGATCGT
GCTCGGCGTGGGGGTTGCTCTGTCCGAACGGGGATTCCAGTTCGTCCTGGCCACGGGCCGCTCCGGGATA
GAGCATGAGCGGCTGGGCGGCTACCTGGCCGGACAGCACGTCGACGGGGTCCTCCTGCTGTCGCTCCACC
GCGACGACCCGCTGCCGCAGATGCTGGACGAGGCCGGGGTGCCGTACGTCTACGGCGGCCGTCCGCTCGG
CGTCCCCGAAGAACAGGTGTCCTATGTCGATATCGACAACATCGGCGGGGGACGCCAGGCCACCCAGCGG
CTGATCGAGACCGGGCACCGGCGGATCGCTACGATCGCGGGCCCGCAGGACATGGTCGCTGGTGTGGAAC
GCCTCCAGGGGTATCGCGAAGCACTGCTCGCCGCGGGGATGGAGTACGACGAGACGCTGGTGAGCTACGG
TGACTTCACCTACGACAGCGGGGTGGCCGCGATGCGGGAGCTGCTGGATCGGGCCCCCGACGTGGACGCC
GTGTTCGCGGCCTCCGACTTGATGGGGCTGGCCGCGCTGCGGGTGCTGCGTGCTTCGGGACGCCGCGTGC
CCGAGGATGTGGCGGTGGTCGGCTACGACGACTCGACCGTAGCCGAGCACGCCGAACCGCCGATGACCAG
CGTCAACCAGCCCACCGAGCTGATGGGCCGGGAGATGGCCCGGCTGCTCGTGGACCGGATCACCGGGGAG
ACCACCGAACCGGTGCGGCTGGTGCTGGAGACCCATTTGATGGTGCGGGAATCCGGGTGATAACCTGAGG
CCGATACTGTCGTCGTCCCCTCAAACTGGCAGATGCACGGTTACGATGCGCCCATCTACACCAACGTGAC
CTATCCCATTAGGTCAATCCGCCGTTTGTTCCCACGGAGAATCCGACGGGTTGTTACTCGCTCACATTTA
ATGTTGATGAAAGCTGGCTACAGGAAGGCCAGACGCGAATTATTTTTGATGGCGTTGGAATTCGTAATCA
TGGTCATAGCTGTTTCCTGTGTGAAATTGTTATCCGCTCACAATTCCACACAACATACGAGCCGGAAGCA
TAAAGTGTAAAGCCTGGGGTGCCTAATGAGTGAGCTAACTCACATTAATTGCGTTGCGCTCACTGCCCGC
TTTCCAGTCGGGAAACCTGTCGTGCCAGCTGCATTAATGAATCGGCCAACGCGCGGGGAGAGGCGGTTTG
CGTATTGGCCGTTAACGGCGGGCAGCGTTGGGTCCTGGCCACGGGTGCGCATGATCGTGCTCCTGTCGTT
GAGGACCCGGCTAGGCTGGCGGGGTTGCCTTACTGGTTAGCAGAATGAATCACCGATACGCGAGCGAACG
TGAAGCGACTGCTGCTGCAAAACGTCTGCGACCTGAGCAACAACATGAATGGTCTTCGGTTTCCGTGTTT
CGTAAAGTCTGGAAACGCGGAAGTCAGCGCCCTGCACCATTATGTTCCGGATCTGCATCGCAGGATGCTG
CTGGCTACCCTGTGGAACACCTACATCTGTATTAACGAAGCGCTGGCATTGACCCTGAGTGATTTTTCTC
TGGTCCCGCCGCATCCATACCGCCAGTTGTTTACCCTCACAACGTTCCAGTAACCGGGCATGTTCATCAT
CAGTAACCCGTATCGTGAGCATCCTCTCTCGTTTCATCGGTATCATTACCCCCATGAACAGAAATCCCCC
TTACACGGAGGCATCAGTGACCAAACAGGAAAAAACCGCCCTTAACATGGCCCGCTTTATCAGAAGCCAG
ACATTAACGCTTCTGGAGAAACTCAACGAGCTGGACGCGGATGAACAGGCAGACATCTGTGAATCGCTTC
ACGACCACGCTGATGAGCTTTACCGCAGCTGCCTCGCGCGTTTCGGTGATGACGGTGAAAACCTCTGACA
CATGCAGCTCCCGGAGACGGTCACAGCTTGTCTGTAAGCGGATGCCGGGAGCAGACAAGCCCGTCAGGGC
GCGTCAGCGGGTGTTGGCGGGTGTCGGGGCGCAGCCATGACCCAGTCACGTAGCGATAGCGGAGTGTATA
CTGGCTTAACTATGCGGCATCAGAGCAGATTGTACTGAGAGTGCACCATATGCGGTGTGAAATACCGCAC
AGATGCGTAAGGAGAAAATACCGCATCAGGCGCTCTTCCGCTTCCTCGCTCACTGACTCGCTGCGCTCGG
TCGTTCGGCTGCGGCGAGCGGTATCAGCTCACTCAAAGGCGGTAATACGGTTATCCACAGAATCAGGGGA
TAACGCAGGAAAGAACATGTGAGCAAAAGGCCAGCAAAAGGCCAGGAACCGTAAAAAGGCCGCGTTGCTG
GCGTTTTTCCATAGGCTCCGCCCCCCTGACGAGCATCACAAAAATCGACGCTCAAGTCAGAGGTGGCGAA
ACCCGACAGGACTATAAAGATACCAGGCGTTTCCCCCTGGAAGCTCCCTCGTGCGCTCTCCTGTTCCGAC
CCTGCCGCTTACCGGATACCTGTCCGCCTTTCTCCCTTCGGGAAGCGTGGCGCTTTCTCATAGCTCACGC
TGTAGGTATCTCAGTTCGGTGTAGGTCGTTCGCTCCAAGCTGGGCTGTGTGCACGAACCCCCCGTTCAGC
CCGACCGCTGCGCCTTATCCGGTAACTATCGTCTTGAGTCCAACCCGGTAAGACACGACTTATCGCCACT
GGCAGCAGCCACTGGTAACAGGATTAGCAGAGCGAGGTATGTAGGCGGTGCTACAGAGTTCTTGAAGTGG
TGGCCTAACTACGGCTACACTAGAAGGACAGTATTTGGTATCTGCGCTCTGCTGAAGCCAGTTACCTTCG
GAAAAAGAGTTGGTAGCTCTTGATCCGGCAAACAAACCACCGCTGGTAGCGGTGGTTTTTTTGTTTGCAA
GCAGCAGATTACGCGCAGAAAAAAAGGATCTCAAGAAGATCCTTTGATCTTTTCTACGGGGTCTGACGCT
CAGTGGAACGAAAACTCACGTTAAGGGATTTTGGTCATGAGATTATCAAAAAGGATCTTCACCTAGATCC
TTTTAAATTAAAAATGAAGTTTTAAATCAATCTAAAGTATATATGAGTAAACTTGGTCTGACAGTTACCA
ATGCTTAATCAGTGAGGCACCTATCTCAGCGATCTGTCTATTTCGTTCATCCATAGTTGCCTGACTCCCC
GTCGTGTAGATAACTACGATACGGGAGGGCTTACCATCTGGCCCCAGTGCTGCAATGATACCGCGAGACC
CACGCTCACCGGCTCCAGATTTATCAGCAATAAACCAGCCAGCCGGAAGGGCCGAGCGCAGAAGTGGTCC
TGCAACTTTATCCGCCTCCATCCAGTCTATTAATTGTTGCCGGGAAGCTAGAGTAAGTAGTTCGCCAGTT
AATAGTTTGCGCAACGTTGTTGCCATTGCTACAGGCATCGTGGTGTCACGCTCGTCGTTTGGTATGGCTT
CATTCAGCTCCGGTTCCCAACGATCAAGGCGAGTTACATGATCCCCCATGTTGTGCAAAAAAGCGGTTAG
CTCCTTCGGTCCTCCGATCGTTGTCAGAAGTAAGTTGGCCGCAGTGTTATCACTCATGGTTATGGCAGCA
CTGCATAATTCTCTTACTGTCATGCCATCCGTAAGATGCTTTTCTGTGACTGGTGAGTACTCAACCAAGT
CATTCTGAGAATAGTGTATGCGGCGACCGAGTTGCTCTTGCCCGGCGTCAATACGGGATAATACCGCGCC
ACATAGCAGAACTTTAAAAGTGCTCATCATTGGAAAACGTTCTTCGGGGCGAAAACTCTCAAGGATCTTA
CCGCTGTTGAGATCCAGTTCGATGTAACCCACTCGTGCACCCAACTGATCTTCAGCATCTTTTACTTTCA
CCAGCGTTTCTGGGTGAGCAAAAACAGGAAGGCAAAATGCCGCAAAAAAGGGAATAAGGGCGACACGGAA
ATGTTGAATACTCATACTCTTCCTTTTTCAATATTATTGAAGCATTTATCAGGGTTATTGTCTCATGAGC
GGATACATATTTGAATGTATTTAGAAAAATAAACAAATAGGGGTTCCGCGCACATTTCCCCGAAAAGTGC
CACCTGACGTCTAAGAAACCATTATTATCATGACATTAACCTATAAAAATAGGCGTATCACGAGGCCCTT
TCGTCTTCAAGAATCCGTTAACGGCATTCGCCATTCAGGCTGCGCAACTGTTGGGAAGGGCGATCGGTGC
GGGCCTCTTCGCTATTACGCCAGCTGGCGAAAGGGGGATGTGCTGCAAGGCGATTAAGTTGGGTAACGCC
AGGGTTTTCCCAGTCACGACGTTGTAAAACGACGGCCAGTGCCAAGCTTGGCTGCAGGTCGA
Features (pLannotate 1.2.2; 14 found; start..end, strand, type, name):
     19..96      +  promoter       lacIq promoter: lacI (mutant); In the lacIq allele, a single base change in the promoter boosts expression of the lacI gene about 10-fold.
    109..1107    +  CDS            celR: CELR_THEFU - Protein predicted: Swiss-Prot protein existence level 4. Binds to the 14-bp operator sequence 5'-TGGGAGCGCTCCCA-3' in the upstream regions of cellulase genes; these operator sequences are modulated by cellobiose. From Thermobifida fusca (Thermomonospora fusca).
   1114..1316    +  CDS            lacZ (fragment): β-galactosidase; lacZ
   1357..1373    -  protein_bind   lac operator: The lac repressor binds to the lac operator to inhibit transcription in E. coli. This inhibition can be relieved by adding lactose or isopropyl-β-D-thiogalactopyranoside (IPTG). lac repressor encoded by lacI
   1381..1411    -  promoter       lac promoter: promoter for the E. coli lac operon
   1426..1447    -  protein_bind   CAP binding site: CAP binding activates transcription in the presence of cAMP. E. coli catabolite activator protein
   1460..1548    -  CDS            lacI (fragment): lac repressor; lacI; The lac repressor binds to the lac operator to inhibit transcription in E. coli. This inhibition can be relieved by adding lactose or isopropyl-β-D-thiogalactopyranoside (IPTG).
   1650..2030    -  CDS            YPB1_ECOLX: Protein predicted: Swiss-Prot protein existence level 4. From Escherichia coli.
   2047..2238    +  CDS            rop: Rop protein, which maintains plasmids at low copy number; rop
   2340..2480    +  misc_feature   bom: basis of mobility region from pBR322
   2666..3254    -  rep_origin     ori: high-copy-number ColE1/pMB1/pBR322/pUC origin of replication
   3425..4285    -  CDS            AmpR: β-lactamase; bla; confers resistance to ampicillin, carbenicillin, and related antibiotics
   4286..4390    -  promoter       AmpR promoter: bla
   4507..4661    -  CDS            lacZα (fragment): LacZα fragment of β-galactosidase; lacZ fragment
