[The description below was written by a language model from this plasmid's Addgene catalogue record and pLannotate feature annotations shown in this document.]
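Description:
LLhE_AW-pHG165 is a bacterial expression plasmid built on the pHG165 backbone for constitutive production of a synthetic chimeric transcription repressor in E. coli. The backbone carries a ColE1/pMB1-type origin together with the rop gene and the pBR322 bom region. The presence of rop is consistent with the catalogue's low-copy designation, even though the automated annotation labels the origin generically as high-copy. Selection is by ampicillin resistance from the bla gene under its own promoter.

The insert, LLhE_AW, is driven by the lacIq promoter, a mutant lacI promoter in which a single base change raises expression roughly tenfold. According to the depositor, the encoded protein joins the E. coli LacI DNA-binding domain and LacI linker region to the regulatory domain of CelR from Thermobifida fusca, and it carries the substitutions I48V, Q55A and Q60R. Translation begins at a GTG codon, an alternative start codon in E. coli. The feature table labels the whole open reading frame as celR, a cellobiose-responsive regulator of cellulase genes, so it does not separately resolve the LacI-derived N-terminal portion. The hybrid would be expected to recognise lac operator DNA through its LacI domain while its regulatory domain comes from CelR.

Other annotated elements appear to be backbone remnants: lacZ and lacZα fragments, a short lacI fragment, a lac promoter with operator and CAP site in the reverse orientation, and a predicted E. coli open reading frame. The construct comes from work on hybrid LacI/GalR family proteins that compared transcription repression across family members.
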