Addgene plasmid #90062: LLhE_AW-pHG165
Purpose: Constitutive expression of a chimeric LacI:CelR transcription repressor
Depositing lab: Liskin Swint-Kruse. Depositing organization: University of Kansas Medical Center. Publication: Novel insights from hybrid LacI/GalR proteins: family-wide functional attributes and biologically significant variation in transcription repression. Meinhardt S, Manley MW Jr, Becker NA, Hessman JA, Maher LJ 3rd, Swint-Kruse L. Nucleic Acids Res. 2012 Nov;40(21):11139-54. doi: 10.1093/nar/gks806. Epub 2012 Sep 10. PubMed 22965134.
Backbone
  Vector backbone: pHG165
  Backbone manufacturer: PMID: 3012611
  Vector type: Bacterial Expression
Growth in bacteria
  Bacterial resistance: Ampicillin, 100 μg/mL
  Growth temperature: 37°C
  Growth strain: DH5alpha
  Copy number: Low Copy
Gene/Insert
  Gene/Insert name: LLhE_AW
  Species: Synthetic
  Mutation: I48V/Q55A/Q60R
  Promoter: Iq
  Cloning method: Ligation Independent Cloning
Terms and licenses: Academic/Nonprofit Terms; Industry Terms: Not Available to Industry
Depositor comments: E. coli LacI DNA binding domain, LacI linker region, and T. fusca CelR regulatory domain . The start codon of these genes is GTG, which is an alternative MET start codon in E. coli.
How to cite: LLhE_AW-pHG165 was a gift from Liskin Swint-Kruse (Addgene plasmid # 90062 ; http://n2t.net/addgene:90062 ; RRID:Addgene_90062)
